>Addgene plasmid #68149 | 1.2 hA33 luciferase | addgene partial sequence | sequence record 120953 | RVprimer3 5'-CTAGCAAAATAGGCTGTCCC-3'
TTTCTCTATCGATGGTACCGAGCTCGGATCCACTAGTAACGGCCGCCAGTGTGCTGGAATTCGCCCTTCT
CATGGTAGCTAGTTTAGCAATATCTATAAAAATTACAAATATGCATAACTTTCAGTGAGTCAGAAATTTT
ACTTTTAAGAATTTATCTTACATGTATAATCACAACACGTGTGAAATATCGTACACATAATAGATATTGG
TTGCAATCTTTTCATAGTTGTGAAAGATGAGGAAAAACAATCTTAAAAGTAGTTTGGTTAAATAAATCAT
GTCACTCATATACAGTGAAATATCATCCCCATTTTAAAAAGATGATGGTGGTGGTGCTATACATACCGAT
ACAGAAAGCTTTCTAAAACCTTTCATTAAATGAAAAATGAATAAATCATTGCAGAACAGTGTATATATAT
CTAAAATATCTATGGAAGAAACCAGCAACAGCCACTGCTCCTGGAGAATTATGGTCCCACACCACTGATC
ATTCTTTCAGTAGGGTGACCATCATCCAAATTTGCTTGGGACTGAGGGGGTTCCTTTTGGTTTGAAAACC
AGGACAGTCCTAGGAAAAGTGAGACAAGTTGGTCACATGTCCCCAAGATGATCTTCTTTCACTTATGAAC
TTGCTACTTTCCCAGTCAGAATATAAACTCTGAGGGGGGAGACTTCCTGTTTTCTTCATGACTATATCTC
TTGCGCACTGTGGGGTGGAGGCTGTAGAAGAGGAGAGAAGTAGAGAAACAGATCACATTGTGTCTTGAAG
TGTTTCAGCAAATATGGGC
