>Addgene plasmid #68149 | 1.2 hA33 luciferase | addgene partial sequence | sequence record 120954 | LucNRev 5'-CCTTATGCAGTTGCTCTCC-3'
GGGCCTTTCTTTATGTTTTTGGCGTCTTCCATGGTGGCTTTACCAACAGTACCGGAATGCCAAGCTTACT
TAGATCGCAGATCTCGAGCGGCCGCCAGTGTGATGGATATCTGCAGAATTCGCCCTTACTGGCAGCCTCC
ATACAGGTCTGAGCTGTCTGGTTAAAGCTACAGCAGCTTCTGGCCTGGCCCAACTGGAGGTCCCTGCAAT
TTTCCCTCTTCTCACCCACCTCTGCCCAGCCTCAGCTGGATTGGCAGGTGAGCTCCTCAGCTGGATTGGC
AGGTGAGCTGGGGCTGGGCTCATGTGTCACCTACTCCAAAGGTCCCGAGAGGAGTCTTCCCTACTTCCCT
CAAGTTCCCCTTAAACCAGCCACCTCCCCTGCCTTCTCCCTACTTAGCAGGTGTACAAAGTCCTAGACTG
CTCACAAAGGGGTAGGCCTCTCTTATAACTGACAGGAAATAAATAATAAAAAGGGAAATGCACTCAGAGG
TAGGGTTCCAAGCTAGTAAAAGAAGGGTGTTGCCCATATTTGCTGAAACACTTCAAGACACAATGTGATC
TGTTTCTCTACTTCTCTCCTCTTCTACAGCCTCCACCCCACAGTGCGCAAGAGATATAGTCATGAAGAAA
ACAGGAAGTCTCCCCCCTCAGAGTTTATATTCTGACTGGGAAAGTAGCAAGTTCATAAGTGAAAGAAGAT
CATCTTGGGGACATGTGACCAACTTGTCTCACTTTTCCTAGGACTGTCCTGGTTTTCAAACCAAAAGGAA
CCCCCTCAGTCCCAA
