[The description below was written by a language model from this plasmid's Addgene catalogue record.]
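Description:
1.2 hA33 luciferase is a promoter-reporter plasmid built on pGL3 Basic, a promoterless and enhancerless firefly luciferase vector of about 4.8 kb intended for transient transfection of mammalian cells. It is propagated in E. coli under ampicillin selection; the record lists the copy number as unknown and gives no feature table, so individual backbone elements such as the origin of replication are not itemised.

The insert is a 1,114 bp fragment of the human GPA33 (A33 antigen) gene 5′ flanking region, recorded as beginning at position -1149 relative to the translational start codon. It was blunt-cloned into the SmaI site of the polylinker upstream of the luciferase coding sequence, which destroyed the site at both junctions. Because pGL3 Basic provides no promoter of its own, luciferase expression depends on the transcriptional activity of the inserted GPA33 sequence, so light output serves as a quantitative readout of promoter strength. The catalogue lists luciferase as a "C-terminal tag on the backbone"; for a promoter fragment in this vector, that most likely just denotes the reporter lying downstream of the insert rather than a protein fusion.

The stated purpose is to report on hA33 promoter activity. The associated study addressed regulation of the A33 antigen gene and intestine-specific mechanisms of gene expression, so the construct suits comparing promoter activity between cell types, or use alongside other promoter fragments to map the regulatory elements responsible for tissue-restricted expression.
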