Addgene plasmid #68149: 1.2 hA33 luciferase
Purpose: luciferase reporter for hA33 promoter
Depositing lab: Joan Heath. Depositing organization: Lunenfeld-Tanenbaum Research Institute -. Publication: Analysis of the regulation of the A33 antigen gene reveals intestine-specific mechanisms of gene expression. Johnstone CN, White SJ, Tebbutt NC, Clay FJ, Ernst M, Biggs WH, Viars CS, Czekay S, Arden KC, Heath JK. J Biol Chem. 2002 Sep 13;277(37):34531-9. Epub 2002 Jul 11. 10.1074/jbc.M204865200 PubMed 12114523.
Backbone
  Vector backbone: pGL3 Basic
  Backbone manufacturer: Promega
  Backbone size w/o insert (bp): 4800
  Vector type: Mammalian Expression, Luciferase
Growth in bacteria
  Bacterial resistance: Ampicillin, 100 μg/mL
  Growth temperature: 37°C
  Growth strain: DH5alpha
  Copy number: Unknown
Gene/Insert
  Gene/Insert name: A33 (alt name: GPA33)
  Species: H. sapiens (human)
  Insert size (bp): 1114
  Mutation: starts at -1149 relative to ATG
  GenBank ID: 10223
  Entrez Gene: GPA33 (a.k.a. A33)
  Promoter: human GPA33 promoter
  Tag / fusion protein: luciferase (C terminal on backbone)
  Cloning method: Restriction Enzyme; 5′ cloning site SmaI (destroyed during cloning); 3′ cloning site SmaI (destroyed during cloning)
  Sequencing primers: 5′ RVprimer3; 3′ lucNRev
Terms and licenses: Academic/Nonprofit Terms; Industry Terms: Not Available to Industry
How to cite: 1.2 hA33 luciferase was a gift from Joan Heath (Addgene plasmid # 68149 ; http://n2t.net/addgene:68149 ; RRID:Addgene_68149)
